Addgene plasmid #62455: pet28a-His6-Halo-TEV-Nrf2
Purpose: Halo-His6 tagged Nrf2 for E.coli expression
Depositing lab: Yimon Aye. Depositing organization: Cornell University. Publication: Substoichiometric Hydroxynonenylation of a Single Protein Recapitulates Whole-Cell-Stimulated Antioxidant Response. Parvez S, Fu Y, Li J, Long MJ, Lin H, Lee DK, Hu GS, Aye Y. J Am Chem Soc. 2014 Dec 31. 10.1021/ja5084249 PubMed 25544059.
Backbone
  Vector backbone: pet28a
  Backbone manufacturer: EMD Biosciences
  Backbone size w/o insert (bp): 5369
  Total vector size (bp): 7247
  Vector type: Bacterial Expression
Growth in bacteria
  Bacterial resistance: Kanamycin, 50 μg/mL
  Growth temperature: 37°C
  Growth strain: DH5alpha
  Copy number: High Copy
Gene/Insert
  Gene/Insert name: Nrf2 (alt name: Nuclear factor, erythroid 2 like 2)
  Species: H. sapiens (human)
  Insert size (bp): 1878
  GenBank ID: NM_006164.4
  Entrez Gene: NFE2L2 (a.k.a. HEBP1, IMDDHH, NRF2, Nrf-2)
  Tag / fusion protein: His6-Halo-TEV (N terminal on backbone)
  Cloning method: Ligation Independent Cloning
  Sequencing primers: 5′ T7 fwd; 3′ T7 Rev
Terms and licenses: Academic/Nonprofit Terms; Industry Terms: Not Available to Industry
How to cite: pet28a-His6-Halo-TEV-Nrf2 was a gift from Yimon Aye (Addgene plasmid # 62455 ; http://n2t.net/addgene:62455 ; RRID:Addgene_62455)
