[The description below was written by a language model from this plasmid's Addgene catalogue record and pLannotate feature annotations shown in this document.]
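Description:
pet28a-His6-Halo-TEV-Nrf2 is a bacterial expression plasmid built on the pET28a backbone for producing human Nrf2 (NFE2L2, nuclear factor erythroid 2-like 2) in E. coli as an N-terminally tagged fusion protein. It is selected with kanamycin through the aph(3')-Ia KanR gene and replicates from a ColE1/pBR322-type origin accompanied by the rop gene and the bom mobility region. An f1 origin is also present. The catalogue lists the plasmid as high copy, although rop is normally associated with restrained copy number.

Expression is driven by a T7 promoter immediately followed by a lac operator and the efficient T7 gene 10 ribosome binding site, with a T7 terminator downstream. The plasmid-borne lacI gene, under its own promoter, supplies the repressor, so transcription depends on T7 RNA polymerase in the host and is inducible with IPTG. The open reading frame encodes a His6 tag for metal-affinity purification. This is followed by HaloTag, a modified dehalogenase that bonds covalently to chloroalkane ligands, then a TEV protease cleavage site and the Nrf2 coding sequence, which spans the numbering origin of the sequence record. TEV cleavage should allow removal of the His6-Halo portion after purification. The annotation software detected only a short His/TEV-type tag fragment and did not mark the TEV site between HaloTag and Nrf2, so that element rests on the catalogue description. The short tetracycline-resistance, AmpR promoter and T7 gene 10 tag fragments it reported appear to be backbone remnants.

The sequenced record is 7,993 nt, larger than the catalogued total of 7,247 bp, which appears not to account for the HaloTag segment. The stated purpose is recombinant production of Halo-His6-tagged Nrf2 in E. coli.
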