Features (pLannotate 1.2.2; 20 found; start..end, strand, type, name):
     45..935     -  CDS            HaloTag®: modified bacterial dehalogenase that forms covalent bonds with chloroalkane derivatives
    967..983     -  CDS            capTEV™ (fragment): composite tag for in vivo biotinylation, TEV protease cleavage, and 6xHis tagging
   1002..1024    -  RBS            RBS: efficient ribosome binding site from bacteriophage T7 gene 10 (Olins and Rangwala, 1989)
   1039..1063    -  protein_bind   lac operator: The lac repressor binds to the lac operator to inhibit transcription in E. coli. This inhibition can be relieved by adding lactose or isopropyl-β-D-thiogalactopyranoside (IPTG). lac repressor encoded by lacI
   1064..1082    -  promoter       T7 promoter: promoter for bacteriophage T7 RNA polymerase
   1104..1383    +  CDS            TcR (fragment): tetracycline efflux protein; tet; confers resistance to tetracycline
   1391..1468    +  promoter       lacI promoter: lacI
   1469..2551    +  CDS            lacI: lac repressor; lacI; The lac repressor binds to the lac operator to inhibit transcription in E. coli. This inhibition can be relieved by adding lactose or isopropyl-β-D-thiogalactopyranoside (IPTG).
   2564..2585    +  protein_bind   CAP binding site: CAP binding activates transcription in the presence of cAMP. E. coli catabolite activator protein
   2600..2891    +  CDS            TcR (fragment): tetracycline efflux protein; tet; confers resistance to tetracycline
   2963..3343    -  CDS            YPB1_ECOLX: Protein predicted: Swiss-Prot protein existence level 4. From Escherichia coli.
   3360..3551    +  CDS            rop: Rop protein, which maintains plasmids at low copy number; rop
   3653..3792    +  misc_feature   bom: basis of mobility region from pBR322
   3978..4566    -  rep_origin     ori: high-copy-number ColE1/pMB1/pBR322/pUC origin of replication
   4688..5503    +  CDS            KanR: aminoglycoside phosphotransferase; aph(3')-Ia; confers resistance to kanamycin in bacteria or G418 (Geneticin®) in eukaryotes
   5512..5569    -  promoter       AmpR promoter (fragment): bla
   5622..6050    -  rep_origin     f1 ori (sequence partly withheld): f1 bacteriophage origin of replication; arrow indicates direction of (+) strand synthesis
   6087..6134    -  terminator     T7 terminator: transcription terminator for bacteriophage T7 RNA polymerase
   6142..6186    -  CDS            SET1 (fragment): solubility-enhancement tag derived from T7 phage gene 10B
   6190..11      -  CDS            NFE2L2 (across the origin): NF2L2_HUMAN - Also known as NRF2 From Homo sapiens (Human).
>Addgene plasmid #62455 | pet28a-His6-Halo-TEV-Nrf2 | addgene full sequence | sequence record 175379 | Addgene NGS Result
AAGTCCATCATGCCAGAGCCCTGGAAATACAAGTTTTCCCCTGAGCCGGAAATCTCGAGCGTCGACAGCC
AGCGCGCGATCTCGCTGCCGATCAGGTCCGGGTTGTCTTCTTGCAGCAGATTCAGACCCGGGCCGATGTC
CACAGCCTTGCAGTTAGGCAGGCTTTTGGCCAGGCGAGCGGCTTCGGCCGGTGGGATCAGAACGCCTGGG
GTGCCCCAGAACAGCAGCTTCGGGACAGGGGACTGGTGCAGCCAGTCCATGTATTCTTCGACCAGCGCGA
CGATGTTCGCTGGCTCACCGGCGATTGGCAGCTCGTTTGGGAAGCGCCACAGTGGCTCGCGGTCAACAGG
ATTCAGGAACGGCTCGCGGTAATGGTCCATCTCGACTTCAGTCAGCGGGCGGACGACACCCATCGGCAGC
GTACCCTCGATAAAAACGTTCTGATCGATGATCAGCTTGCGGCCGACGTCGGTGGTGCGGAAGGCCTGGA
AGGTCTCGCGGGCAAATTCTGGCCATTCGTCCCAGGTCGGGATAGGGCGGATGAACTCCATAAATGCAAT
ACCTTTGACGCGCTCTGGATTGCGCTTGGCCCAGTGGAAACCCAGAGCGGAGCCCCAGTCGTGAATGACC
AGGACGACCTCTTCCAGACCCAGGGCTTCGATGAAGGCATCCATGAAGCGGACGTGGTCGTCGAAGAAAT
AACCCAGGTCTGGTTTGTCGGATTTGCCCATACCGATCAGGTCTGGAGCAATGCAGCGATGGGTCGGTGC
AACATGCGGGATGATGTTGCGCCACACGTAGGAGGAGGTCGGGTTACCGTGCAGGAACAGCACAGGGGTG
CCATCGCGCGGACCAACATCGACGTAGTGCATGCGCTCGCCCAGGACTTCCACATAATGGGGGTCGAATG
GAAAGCCAGTACCGATTTCTGCCATATGGCTACCACGAGGCACCAGGCCGCTGCTGTGATGATGATGATG
ATGGCTGCTGCCCATGGTATATCTCCTTCTTAAAGTTAAACAAAATTATTTCTAGAGGGGAATTGTTATC
CGCTCACAATTCCCCTATAGTGAGTCGTATTAATTTCGCGGGATCGAGATCTCGATCCTCTACGCCGGAC
GCATCGTGGCCGGCATCACCGGCGCCACAGGTGCGGTTGCTGGCGCCTATATCGCCGACATCACCGATGG
GGAAGATCGGGCTCGCCACTTCGGGCTCATGAGCGCTTGTTTCGGCGTGGGTATGGTGGCAGGCCCCGTG
GCCGGGGGACTGTTGGGCGCCATCTCCTTGCATGCACCATTCCTTGCGGCGGCGGTGCTCAACGGCCTCA
ACCTACTACTGGGCTGCTTCCTAATGCAGGAGTCGCATAAGGGAGAGCGTCGAGATCCCGGACACCATCG
AATGGCGCAAAACCTTTCGCGGTATGGCATGATAGCGCCCGGAAGAGAGTCAATTCAGGGTGGTGAATGT
GAAACCAGTAACGTTATACGATGTCGCAGAGTATGCCGGTGTCTCTTATCAGACCGTTTCCCGCGTGGTG
AACCAGGCCAGCCACGTTTCTGCGAAAACGCGGGAAAAAGTGGAAGCGGCGATGGCGGAGCTGAATTACA
TTCCCAACCGCGTGGCACAACAACTGGCGGGCAAACAGTCGTTGCTGATTGGCGTTGCCACCTCCAGTCT
GGCCCTGCACGCGCCGTCGCAAATTGTCGCGGCGATTAAATCTCGCGCCGATCAACTGGGTGCCAGCGTG
GTGGTGTCGATGGTAGAACGAAGCGGCGTCGAAGCCTGTAAAGCGGCGGTGCACAATCTTCTCGCGCAAC
GCGTCAGTGGGCTGATCATTAACTATCCGCTGGATGACCAGGATGCCATTGCTGTGGAAGCTGCCTGCAC
TAATGTTCCGGCGTTATTTCTTGATGTCTCTGACCAGACACCCATCAACAGTATTATTTTCTCCCATGAA
GACGGTACGCGACTGGGCGTGGAGCATCTGGTCGCATTGGGTCACCAGCAAATCGCGCTGTTAGCGGGCC
CATTAAGTTCTGTCTCGGCGCGTCTGCGTCTGGCTGGCTGGCATAAATATCTCACTCGCAATCAAATTCA
GCCGATAGCGGAACGGGAAGGCGACTGGAGTGCCATGTCCGGTTTTCAACAAACCATGCAAATGCTGAAT
GAGGGCATCGTTCCCACTGCGATGCTGGTTGCCAACGATCAGATGGCGCTGGGCGCAATGCGCGCCATTA
CCGAGTCCGGGCTGCGCGTTGGTGCGGATATCTCGGTAGTGGGATACGACGATACCGAAGACAGCTCATG
TTATATCCCGCCGTTAACCACCATCAAACAGGATTTTCGCCTGCTGGGGCAAACCAGCGTGGACCGCTTG
CTGCAACTCTCTCAGGGCCAGGCGGTGAAGGGCAATCAGCTGTTGCCCGTCTCACTGGTGAAAAGAAAAA
CCACCCTGGCGCCCAATACGCAAACCGCCTCTCCCCGCGCGTTGGCCGATTCATTAATGCAGCTGGCACG
ACAGGTTTCCCGACTGGAAAGCGGGCAGTGAGCGCAACGCAATTAATGTAAGTTAGCTCACTCATTAGGC
ACCGGGATCTCGACCGATGCCCTTGAGAGCCTTCAACCCAGTCAGCTCCTTCCGGTGGGCGCGGGGCATG
ACTATCGTCGCCGCACTTATGACTGTCTTCTTTATCATGCAACTCGTAGGACAGGTGCCGGCAGCGCTCT
GGGTCATTTTCGGCGAGGACCGCTTTCGCTGGAGCGCGACGATGATCGGCCTGTCGCTTGCGGTATTCGG
AATCTTGCACGCCCTCGCTCAAGCCTTCGTCACTGGTCCCGCCACCAAACGTTTCGGCGAGAAGCAGGCC
ATTATCGCCGGCATGGCGGCCCCACGGGTGCGCATGATCGTGCTCCTGTCGTTGAGGACCCGGCTAGGCT
GGCGGGGTTGCCTTACTGGTTAGCAGAATGAATCACCGATACGCGAGCGAACGTGAAGCGACTGCTGCTG
CAAAACGTCTGCGACCTGAGCAACAACATGAATGGTCTTCGGTTTCCGTGTTTCGTAAAGTCTGGAAACG
CGGAAGTCAGCGCCCTGCACCATTATGTTCCGGATCTGCATCGCAGGATGCTGCTGGCTACCCTGTGGAA
CACCTACATCTGTATTAACGAAGCGCTGGCATTGACCCTGAGTGATTTTTCTCTGGTCCCGCCGCATCCA
TACCGCCAGTTGTTTACCCTCACAACGTTCCAGTAACCGGGCATGTTCATCATCAGTAACCCGTATCGTG
AGCATCCTCTCTCGTTTCATCGGTATCATTACCCCCATGAACAGAAATCCCCCTTACACGGAGGCATCAG
TGACCAAACAGGAAAAAACCGCCCTTAACATGGCCCGCTTTATCAGAAGCCAGACATTAACGCTTCTGGA
GAAACTCAACGAGCTGGACGCGGATGAACAGGCAGACATCTGTGAATCGCTTCACGACCACGCTGATGAG
CTTTACCGCAGCTGCCTCGCGCGTTTCGGTGATGACGGTGAAAACCTCTGACACATGCAGCTCCCGGAGA
CGGTCACAGCTTGTCTGTAAGCGGATGCCGGGAGCAGACAAGCCCGTCAGGGCGCGTCAGCGGGTGTTGG
CGGGTGTCGGGGCGCAGCCATGACCCAGTCACGTAGCGATAGCGGAGTGTATACTGGCTTAACTATGCGG
CATCAGAGCAGATTGTACTGAGAGTGCACCATTGCGGTGTGAAATACCGCACAGATGCGTAAGGAGAAAA
TACCGCATCAGGCGCTCTTCCGCTTCCTCGCTCACTGACTCGCTGCGCTCGGTCGTTCGGCTGCGGCGAG
CGGTATCAGCTCACTCAAAGGCGGTAATACGGTTATCCACAGAATCAGGGGATAACGCAGGAAAGAACAT
GTGAGCAAAAGGCCAGCAAAAGGCCAGGAACCGTAAAAAGGCCGCGTTGCTGGCGTTTTTCCATAGGCTC
CGCCCCCCTGACGAGCATCACAAAAATCGACGCTCAAGTCAGAGGTGGCGAAACCCGACAGGACTATAAA
GATACCAGGCGTTTCCCCCTGGAAGCTCCCTCGTGCGCTCTCCTGTTCCGACCCTGCCGCTTACCGGATA
CCTGTCCGCCTTTCTCCCTTCGGGAAGCGTGGCGCTTTCTCATAGCTCACGCTGTAGGTATCTCAGTTCG
GTGTAGGTCGTTCGCTCCAAGCTGGGCTGTGTGCACGAACCCCCCGTTCAGCCCGACCGCTGCGCCTTAT
CCGGTAACTATCGTCTTGAGTCCAACCCGGTAAGACACGACTTATCGCCACTGGCAGCAGCCACTGGTAA
CAGGATTAGCAGAGCGAGGTATGTAGGCGGTGCTACAGAGTTCTTGAAGTGGTGGCCTAACTACGGCTAC
ACTAGAAGGACAGTATTTGGTATCTGCGCTCTGCTGAAGCCAGTTACCTTCGGAAAAAGAGTTGGTAGCT
CTTGATCCGGCAAACAAACCACCGCTGGTAGCGGTGGTTTTTTTGTTTGCAAGCAGCAGATTACGCGCAG
AAAAAAAGGATCTCAAGAAGATCCTTTGATCTTTTCTACGGGGTCTGACGCTCAGTGGAACGAAAACTCA
CGTTAAGGGATTTTGGTCATGAACAATAAAACTGTCTGCTTACATAAACAGTAATACAAGGGGTGTTATG
AGCCATATTCAACGGGAAACGTCTTGCTCTAGGCCGCGATTAAATTCCAACATGGATGCTGATTTATATG
GGTATAAATGGGCTCGCGATAATGTCGGGCAATCAGGTGCGACAATCTATCGATTGTATGGGAAGCCCGA
TGCGCCAGAGTTGTTTCTGAAACATGGCAAAGGTAGCGTTGCCAATGATGTTACAGATGAGATGGTCAGA
CTAAACTGGCTGACGGAATTTATGCCTCTTCCGACCATCAAGCATTTTATCCGTACTCCTGATGATGCAT
GGTTACTCACCACTGCGATCCCCGGGAAAACAGCATTCCAGGTATTAGAAGAATATCCTGATTCAGGTGA
AAATATTGTTGATGCGCTGGCAGTGTTCCTGCGCCGGTTGCATTCGATTCCTGTTTGTAATTGTCCTTTT
AACAGCGATCGCGTATTTCGTCTCGCTCAGGCGCAATCACGAATGAATAACGGTTTGGTTGATGCGAGTG
ATTTTGATGACGAGCGTAATGGCTGGCCTGTTGAACAAGTCTGGAAAGAAATGCATAAACTTTTGCCATT
CTCACCGGATTCAGTCGTCACTCATGGTGATTTCTCACTTGATAACCTTATTTTTGACGAGGGGAAATTA
ATAGGTTGTATTGATGTTGGACGAGTCGGAATCGCAGACCGATACCAGGATCTTGCCATCCTATGGAACT
GCCTCGGTGAGTTTTCTCCTTCATTACAGAAACGGCTTTTTCAAAAATATGGTATTGATAATCCTGATAT
GAATAAATTGCAGTTTCATTTGATGCTCGATGAGTTTTTCTAAGAATTAATTCATGAGCGGATACATATT
TGAATGTATTTAGAAAAATAAACAAATAGGGGTTCCGCGCACATTTCCCCGAAAAGTGCCACCTAAATTG
TAAGCGTTAATATTTTGTTAAAATTCGCGTTAAATTTTTGTTAAATCAGCTCATTTTTTAACCAATAGGC
CGAAATCGGCAAAATCCCTTATAAATCAAAAGAATAGACCGAGATAGGGT
[37 nt withheld, positions 5721-5757]
AAAGAACGTGGACTCCAACGTCAAAGG
[49 nt withheld, positions 5785-5833]
T
[91 nt withheld, positions 5835-5925]
G
[124 nt withheld, positions 5927-6050]
CCCATTCGCCAATCCGGATATAGTTCCTCCTTTCAGCAAAAAACCCCTCAAGACCCGTTTAGAGGCCCCA
AGGGGTTATGCTAGTTATTGCTCAGCGGTGGCAGCAGCCAACTCAGCTTCCTTTCGGGCTTTGTTACTAG
TTTTTCTTAACATCTGGCTTCTTACTTTTGGGAACAAGGAAAACATTGCCATCTCTTGTTTGCTGCAGGG
AGTATTCACTAGGAGAATAAGGTTTTCCATCTTCATCACGTAGCATGCTGAAAACTTCGAGATATAAGGT
GCTGAGTTGTTTTTTCAGTAGGTGAAGGCTTTTGTCATTTTCTCCTTTTTCTTTGAGCAATTTTTCTTTT
TCATCTTTCAAATGATCTAAATCTTGCTCTAGTTCTACTATATTTTCCAGTTTTCTTTTTCTGCAATTCT
GAGCAGCCACTTTATTCTTACCCCTCCTACGTATATCCCGAATTAATGCAAGTTGAGCTTCATTGAACTG
CTCTTTGGACATCATTTCGTTGAAGTCAACAACAGGGAGGTTAATGATTTTTTCTACAGGGAATGGGATA
TGGAGAGCTTTTGCCCTAAGTTCATCTCTTGTGAGATGAGCCTCCAAGCGGCTTGAATGTTTGTCTTTTG
TGAATGGGGTTTTCCGATGACCAGGACTTACAGGCAATTCTTTCTCTGGTGTGTTCTCACATTGGGCATC
ATGCACGTGAGTGCTCTGCCCCTGAGATGGTGACAAGGGTTGTACCATATCCCCAGAAGAATGTACTGGT
GTTTTAGGACCATTCTGTTTGACACTTCCAGGGGCACTATCTAGCTCTTCCACTTCAGAATCACTGAGGC
CAAGTAGTGTGTCTCCATAGCTGGAAGATTCCACTGAGTGTTCTGGTGATGCCACACTGGGACTTGTGTT
TAGTGAAATGCCGGAGTCAGAATCATTGAATTCTGCTGTGCTTTCAGGGTGGTTTTGGTTGAAAGCTTTG
CAAAGTGATAGATCAGAAACATCAATGGGCCCATTTAGAAGTTCAGAGAGTGAATGGCTTAAAGTAGCAG
GTGAGGGCATGCTGTTGCTGATACTGGGCTCAGCTATGAAAGCAGAATAAAATTCATCACCAAAATCTGT
GTTGACTGTGGCATCTGAATTTAATGAGTTCACTGTCAACTGGTTGGGGTCTTCTGTGGAGAGGATGCTG
CTGAAGGAATCCTCAAAAGCATTAAGAAAATGTGGACTACAGTTACCTACTTCTTTTTCCATTGAGGGTA
TAGATGAGTAAAAATGATAATTGTCAACTTCTGTCAGTTTGGCTTCTGGACTTGGAACCATGGTAGTCTC
AACCAGCTTGTCATTTTCAATATTAAGACACTGTAACTCAGGAATGGATAATAGCTCCTCCCAAACTTGC
TCAATGTCCTGTTGCATACCGTCTAAATCAACAGGGGCTACCTGAGCAACAGAAGTTTCAGGTGACTGAG
CCTGATTAGTAGCAATGAAGACTGGGCTCTCGATGTGACCGGGAATATCAGGAACAAGTGACTGAAACGT
AGCCGAAGAAACCTCATTGTCATCTACAAACGGGAATGTCTGCGCCAAAAGCTGCATGCAGTCATCAAAG
TACAAAGCATCTGATTTGGGAATGTGGGCAACCTGGGAGTAGTTGGCAGATCCACTGGTTTCTGACTGGA
TGTGCTGGGCTGGCTGAATTGGGAGAAATTCACCTGTCTCTTCATCTAGTTGTAACTGAGCGAAAAAGGC
TTTCTCTTGCTCCTTTTGGAGTTGTTCTTGTCTTTCCTTTTCAAGTTTTTTCTGTTTTTCCAGCTCATAC
TCTTTCCGTCGCTGACTGAAGTCAAATACTTCTCGACTTACTCCAAGATCTATATCTTGCCTCCAAAGTA
TGTCAATCAAATCCATGTCCTGCTGGGACGGGAGTCCCGGCGGCGGCAGCTCC
