>Addgene plasmid #62455 | pet28a-His6-Halo-TEV-Nrf2 | depositor partial sequence | sequence record 170784 | insert
ATGGGCAGCAGCCATCATCATCATCATCACAGCAGCGGCCTGGTGCCTCGTGGTAGCCATATGGCAGAAA
TCGGTACTGGCTTTCCATTCGACCCCCATTATGTGGAAGTCCTGGGCGAGCGCATGCACTACGTCGATGT
TGGTCCGCGCGATGGCACCCCTGTGCTGTTCCTGCACGGTAACCCGACCTCCTCCTACGTGTGGCGCAAC
ATCATCCCGCATGTTGCACCGACCCATCGCTGCATTGCTCCAGACCTGATCGGTATGGGCAAATCCGACA
AACCAGACCTGGGTTATTTCTTCGACGACCACGTCCGCTTCATGGATGCCTTCATCGAAGCCCTGGGTCT
GGAAGAGGTCGTCCTGGTCATTCACGACTGGGGCTCCGCTCTGGGTTTCCACTGGGCCAAGCGCAATCCA
GAGCGCGTCAAAGGTATTGCATTTATGGAGTTCATCCGCCCTATCCCGACCTGGGACGAATGGCCAGAAT
TTGCCCGCGAGACCTTCCAGGCCTTCCGCACCACCGACGTCGGCCGCAAGCTGATCATCGATCAGAACGT
TTTTATCGAGGGTACGCTGCCGATGGGTGTCGTCCGCCCGCTGACTGAAGTCGAGATGGACCATTACCGC
GAGCCGTTCCTGAACCCTGTTGACCGCGAGCCACTGTGGCGCTTCCCAAACGAGCTGCCAATCGCCGGTG
AGCCAGCGAACATCGTCGCGCTGGTCGAAGAATACATGGACTGGCTGCACCAGTCCCCTGTCCCGAAGCT
GCTGTTCTGGGGCACCCCAGGCGTTCTGATCCCACCGGCCGAAGCCGCTCGCCTGGCCAAAAGCCTGCCT
AACTGCAAGGCTGTGGACATCGGCCCGGGTCTGAATCTGCTGCAAGAAGACAACCCGGACCTGATCGGCA
GCGAGATCGCGCGCTGGCTGTCGACGCTCGAGATTTCCGGCTCCGGAGAAAACTTGTATTTCCAGGGCTC
AGGGATGATGGACTTGGAGCTGCCGCCGCCGGGACTCCCGTCCCAGCAGGACATGGATTTGATTGACATA
CTTTGGAGGCAAGATATAGATCTTGGAGTAAGTCGAGAAGTATTTGACTTCAGTCAGCGACGGAAAGAGT
ATGAGCTGGAAAAACAGAAAAAACTTGAAAAGGAAAGACAAGAACAACTCCAAAAGGAGCAAGAGAAAGC
CTTTTTCGCTCAGTTACAACTAGATGAAGAGACAGGTGAATTTCTCCCAATTCAGCCAGCCCAGCACATC
CAGTCAGAAACCAGTGGATCTGCCAACTACTCCCAGGTTGCCCACATTCCCAAATCAGATGCTTTGTACT
TTGATGACTGCATGCAGCTTTTGGCGCAGACATTCCCGTTTGTAGATGACAATGAGGTTTCTTCGGCTAC
GTTTCAGTCACTTGTTCCTGATATTCCCGGTCACATCGAGAGCCCAGTCTTCATTGCTACTAATCAGGCT
CAGTCACCTGAAACTTCTGTTGCTCAGGTAGCCCCTGTTGATTTAGACGGTATGCAACAGGACATTGAGC
AAGTTTGGGAGGAGCTATTATCCATTCCTGAGTTACAGTGTCTTAATATTGAAAATGACAAGCTGGTTGA
GACTACCATGGTTCCAAGTCCAGAAGCCAAACTGACAGAAGTTGACAATTATCATTTTTACTCATCTATA
CCCTCAATGGAAAAAGAAGTAGGTAACTGTAGTCCACATTTTCTTAATGCTTTTGAGGATTCCTTCAGCA
GCATCCTCTCCACAGAAGACCCCAACCAGTTGACAGTGAACTCATTAAATTCAGATGCCACAGTCAACAC
AGATTTTGGTGATGAATTTTATTCTGCTTTCATAGCTGAGCCCAGTATCAGCAACAGCATGCCCTCACCT
GCTACTTTAAGCCATTCACTCTCTGAACTTCTAAATGGGCCCATTGATGTTTCTGATCTATCACTTTGCA
AAGCTTTCAACCAAAACCACCCTGAAAGCACAGCAGAATTCAATGATTCTGACTCCGGCATTTCACTAAA
CACAAGTCCCAGTGTGGCATCACCAGAACACTCAGTGGAATCTTCCAGCTATGGAGACACACTACTTGGC
CTCAGTGATTCTGAAGTGGAAGAGCTAGATAGTGCCCCTGGAAGTGTCAAACAGAATGGTCCTAAAACAC
CAGTACATTCTTCTGGGGATATGGTACAACCCTTGTCACCATCTCAGGGGCAGAGCACTCACGTGCATGA
TGCCCAATGTGAGAACACACCAGAGAAAGAATTGCCTGTAAGTCCTGGTCATCGGAAAACCCCATTCACA
AAAGACAAACATTCAAGCCGCTTGGAGGCTCATCTCACAAGAGATGAACTTAGGGCAAAAGCTCTCCATA
TCCCATTCCCTGTAGAAAAAATCATTAACCTCCCTGTTGTTGACTTCAACGAAATGATGTCCAAAGAGCA
GTTCAATGAAGCTCAACTTGCATTAATTCGGGATATACGTAGGAGGGGTAAGAATAAAGTGGCTGCTCAG
AATTGCAGAAAAAGAAAACTGGAAAATATAGTAGAACTAGAGCAAGATTTAGATCATTTGAAAGATGAAA
AAGAAAAATTGCTCAAAGAAAAAGGAGAAAATGACAAAAGCCTTCACCTACTGAAAAAACAACTCAGCAC
CTTATATCTCGAAGTTTTCAGCATGCTACGTGATGAAGATGGAAAACCTTATTCTCCTAGTGAATACTCC
CTGCAGCAAACAAGAGATGGCAATGTTTTCCTTGTTCCCAAAAGTAAGAAGCCAGATGTTAAGAAAAACT
AG
